>Addgene plasmid #120294 | AAV Intein-C-SpyCas9, CMV-AcrIIA4-scaffold (2xBsmBI sites) | depositor full sequence | sequence record 228611 | AAV Intein-C-SpyCas9, CMV-AcrIIA4-scaffold (2xBsmBI sites) sequence 7930 bps
GGCCGCCATTATGGAATGTGTGTCAGTTAGGGTGTGGAAAGTCCCCAGGCTCCCCAGCAGGCAGAAGTAT
GCAAAGCATGCATCTCAATTAGTCAGCAACCAGTCCCGGTCTCCTCCCATGCATGTCAATATTGGCCATT
AGCCATATTATTCATTGGTTATATAGCATAAATCAATATTGGCTATTGGCCATTGCATACGTTGTATCTA
TATCATAATATGTACATTTATATTGGCTCATGTCCAATATGACCGCCATGTTGGCATTGATTATTGACTA
GTTATTAATAGTAATCAATTACGGGGTCATTAGTTCATAGCCCATATATGGAGTTCCGCGTTACATAACT
TACGGTAAATGGCCCGCCTGGCTGACCGCCCAACGACCCCCGCCCATTGACGTCAATAATGACGTATGTT
CCCATAGTAACGCCAATAGGGACTTTCCATTGACGTCAATGGGTGGAGTATTTACGGTAAACTGCCCACT
TGGCAGTACATCAAGTGTATCATATGCCAAGTCCGCCCCCTATTGACGTCAATGACGGTAAATGGCCCGC
CTGGCATTATGCCCAGTACATGACCTTACGGGACTTTCCTACTTGGCAGTACATCTACGTATTAGTCATC
GCTATTACCATGGTGATGCGGTTTTGGCAGTACACCAATGGGCGTGGATAGCGGTTTGACTCACGGGGAT
TTCCAAGTCTCCACCCCATTGACGTCAATGGGAGTTTGTTTTGGCACCAAAATCAACGGGACTTTCCAAA
ATGTCGTAATAACCCCGCCCCGTTGACGCAAATGGGCGGTAGGCGTGTACGGTGGGAGGTCTATATAAGC
AGAGGTCGTTTAGTGAACCGTCAGATCACTAGTAGCTTTATTGCGGTAGTTTATCACAGTTAAATTGCTA
ACGCAGTCAGTGCTCGACTGATCACAGGTAAGTATCAAGGTTACAAGACAGGTTTAAGGAGGCCAATAGA
AACTGGGCTTGTCGAGACAGAGAAGATTCTTGCGTTTCTGATAGGCACCTATTGGTCTTACTGACATCCA
CTTTGCCTTTCTCTCCACAGGGGTACCGAAGCCGCTAGCGCTACCGGTCGCCACCATGGCGGCGGCGTGC
CCGGAACTGCGTCAGCTGGCGCAGAGCGATGTGTATTGGGATCCGATTGTGAGCATTGAACCGGATGGCG
TGGAAGAAGTGTTTGATCTGACCGTGCCGGGCCCGCATAACTTTGTGGCGAACGATATTATTGCGCATAA
CTCTGGCCAGGGGGACAGTCTTCACGAGCACATCGCTAATCTTGCAGGTAGCCCAGCTATCAAAAAGGGA
ATACTGCAGACCGTTAAGGTCGTGGATGAACTCGTCAAAGTAATGGGAAGGCATAAGCCCGAGAATATCG
TTATCGAGATGGCCCGAGAGAACCAAACTACCCAGAAGGGACAGAAGAACAGTAGGGAAAGGATGAAGAG
GATTGAAGAGGGTATAAAAGAACTGGGGTCCCAAATCCTTAAGGAACACCCAGTTGAAAACACCCAGCTT
CAGAATGAGAAGCTCTACCTGTACTACCTGCAGAACGGCAGGGACATGTACGTGGATCAGGAACTGGACA
TCAATCGGCTCTCCGACTACGACGTGGATCATATCGTGCCCCAGTCTTTTCTCAAAGATGATTCTATTGA
TAATAAAGTGTTGACAAGATCCGATAAAAATAGAGGGAAGAGTGATAACGTCCCCTCAGAAGAAGTTGTC
AAGAAAATGAAAAATTATTGGCGGCAGCTGCTGAACGCCAAACTGATCACACAACGGAAGTTCGATAATC
TGACTAAGGCTGAACGAGGTGGCCTGTCTGAGTTGGATAAAGCCGGCTTCATCAAAAGGCAGCTTGTTGA
GACACGCCAGATCACCAAGCACGTGGCCCAAATTCTCGATTCACGCATGAACACCAAGTACGATGAAAAT
GACAAACTGATTCGAGAGGTGAAAGTTATTACTCTGAAGTCTAAGCTGGTCTCAGATTTCAGAAAGGACT
TTCAGTTTTATAAGGTGAGAGAGATCAACAATTACCACCATGCGCATGATGCCTACCTGAATGCAGTGGT
AGGCACTGCACTTATCAAAAAATATCCCAAGCTTGAATCTGAATTTGTTTACGGAGACTATAAAGTGTAC
GATGTTAGGAAAATGATCGCAAAGTCTGAGCAGGAAATAGGCAAGGCCACCGCTAAGTACTTCTTTTACA
GCAATATTATGAATTTTTTCAAGACCGAGATTACACTGGCCAATGGAGAGATTCGGAAGCGACCACTTAT
CGAAACAAACGGAGAAACAGGAGAAATCGTGTGGGACAAGGGTAGGGATTTCGCGACAGTCCGGAAGGTC
CTGTCCATGCCGCAGGTGAACATCGTTAAAAAGACCGAAGTACAGACCGGAGGCTTCTCCAAGGAAAGTA
TCCTCCCGAAAAGGAACAGCGACAAGCTGATCGCACGCAAAAAAGATTGGGACCCCAAGAAATACGGCGG
ATTCGATTCTCCTACAGTCGCTTACAGTGTACTGGTTGTGGCCAAAGTGGAGAAAGGGAAGTCTAAAAAA
CTCAAAAGCGTCAAGGAACTGCTGGGCATCACAATCATGGAGCGATCAAGCTTCGAAAAAAACCCCATCG
ACTTTCTCGAGGCGAAAGGATATAAAGAGGTCAAAAAAGACCTCATCATTAAGCTTCCCAAGTACTCTCT
CTTTGAGCTTGAAAACGGCCGGAAACGAATGCTCGCTAGTGCGGGCGAGCTGCAGAAAGGTAACGAGCTG
GCACTGCCCTCTAAATACGTTAATTTCTTGTATCTGGCCAGCCACTATGAAAAGCTCAAAGGGTCTCCCG
AAGATAATGAGCAGAAGCAGCTGTTCGTGGAACAACACAAACACTACCTTGATGAGATCATCGAGCAAAT
AAGCGAATTCTCCAAAAGAGTGATCCTCGCCGACGCTAACCTCGATAAGGTGCTTTCTGCTTACAATAAG
CACAGGGATAAGCCCATCAGGGAGCAGGCAGAAAACATTATCCACTTGTTTACTCTGACCAACTTGGGCG
CGCCTGCAGCCTTCAAGTACTTCGACACCACCATAGACAGAAAGCGGTACACCTCTACAAAGGAGGTCCT
GGACGCCACACTGATTCATCAGTCAATTACGGGGCTCTATGAAACAAGAATCGACCTCTCTCAGCTCGGT
GGAGACAGCAGGGCTGACCCCAAGAAGAAGAGGAAGGTGTCTCGAGCTCGATGAGTTTGGACAAACCACA
ACTAGAATGCAGTGAAAAAAATGCTTTATTTGTGAAATTTGTGATGCTATTGCTTTATTTGTAACCATTA
TAAGCTGCAATAAACAAGTTAACAACAACAATTGCATTCATTTTATGTTTCAGGTTCAGGGGGAGGTGTG
GGAGGTTTTTTAAAGCAAGTAAAACCTCTACAAATGTGGTATCTAGAGACATTGATTATTGACTAGTTAT
TAATAGTAATCAATTACGGGGTCATTAGTTCATAGCCCATATATGGAGTTCCGCGTTACATAACTTACGG
TAAATGGCCCGCCTGGCTGACCGCCCAACGACCCCCGCCCATTGACGTCAATAATGACGTATGTTCCCAT
AGTAACGCCAATAGGGACTTTCCATTGACGTCAATGGGTGGAGTATTTACGGTAAACTGCCCACTTGGCA
GTACATCAAGTGTATCATATGCCAAGTACGCCCCCTATTGACGTCAATGACGGTAAATGGCCCGCCTGGC
ATTATGCCCAGTACATGACCTTATGGGACTTTCCTACTTGGCAGTACATCTACGTATTAGTCATCGCTAT
TACCATGGTGATGCGGTTTTGGCAGTACATCAATGGGCGTGGATAGCGGTTTGACTCACGGGGATTTCCA
AGTCTCCACCCCATTGACGTCAATGGGAGTTTGTTTTGGCACCAAAATCAACGGGACTTTCCAAAATGTC
GTAACAACTCCGCCCCATTGACGCAAATGGGCGGTAGGCGTGTACGGTGGGAGGTCTATATAAGCAGAGC
TCTCTGGCTAACTAGAGAACCCACTGCTTACTGGCTTATCGAAATTAATACGACTCACTATAGGGAGACC
CAAGCTGGCTAGCATGAACATTAACGACCTGATTCGGGAAATAAAGAACAAGGACTACACGGTCAAGCTG
TCAGGCACCGACTCCAACTCTATAACACAGCTCATTATAAGGGTTAATAATGATGGCAACGAATATGTCA
TCTCTGAATCCGAGAATGAATCAATCGTGGAGAAATTCATCAGTGCATTTAAAAACGGCTGGAACCAGGA
GTACGAAGATGAGGAAGAGTTCTACAATGATATGCAAACTATCACACTGAAATCTGAGCTGAACTAGCTC
GAGCGGCCGCCACTGTGCTGGATATCTGCAGAATTAGAGACGCCGTTGATGTTGAAGTTTATATACCGTT
GATGTTGAAGTCGTCTCTAGCTTAAGTTTAAACCGCTGATCAGCCTCGACTGTGCCTTCTAGTTGCCAGC
CATCTGTTGTTTGCCCCTCCCCCGTGCCTTCCTTGACCCTGGAAGGTGCCACTCCCACTGTCCTTTCCTA
ATAAAATGAGGAAATTGCATCGCATTGTCTGAGTAGGTGTCATTCTATTCTGGGGGGTGGGGTGGGGCAG
GACAGCAAGGGGGAGGATTGGGAAGACAATAGCAGGCATGCTGGGGATGCGGTGGGCTCTATGGACGCGT
GCGGCCGCAGGTAGATAAGTAGCATGGCGGGTTAATCATTAACTACAAGGAACCCCTAGTGATGGAGTTG
GCCACTCCCTCTCTGCGCGCTCGCTCGCTCACTGAGGCCGGGCGACCAAAGGTCGCCCGACGCCCGGGCT
TTGCCCGGGCGGCCTCAGTGAGCGAGCGAGCGCGCAGCCTAATTAAGGCCTTAATTAAATCTGGCGTAAT
CATGGTCATAGCTGTTTCCTGTGTGAAATTGTTATCCGCTCACAATTCCACACAACATACGAGCCGGAAG
CATAAAGTGTAAAGCCTGGGGTGCCTAATGAGTGAGCTAACTCACATTAATTGCGTTGCGCTCACTGCCC
GCTTTCCAGTCGGGAAACCTGTCGTGCCAGCTGCATTAATGAATCGGCCAACGCGCGGGGAGAGGCGGTT
TGCGTATTGGGCGCTCTTCCGCTTCCTCGCTCACTGACTCGCTGCGCTCGGTCGTTCGGCTGCGGCGAGC
GGTATCAGCTCACTCAAAGGCGGTAATACGGTTATCCACAGAATCAGGGGATAACGCAGGAAAGAACATG
TGAGCAAAACCGCAGCAAAAGGCCAGGAACCGTAAAAAGGCCGCGTTGCTGGCGTTTTTCCATAGGCTCC
GCCCCCCTGACGAGCATCACAAAAATCGACGCTCAAGTCAGAGGTGGCGAAACCCGACAGGACTATAAAG
ATACCAGGCGTTTCCCCCTGGAAGCTCCCTCGTGCGCTCTCCTGTTCCGACCCTGCCGCTTACCGGATAC
CTGTCCGCCTTTCTCCCTTCGGGAAGCGTGGCGCTTTCTCATAGCTCACGCTGTAGGTATCTCAGTTCGG
TGTAGGTCGTTCGCTCCAAGCTGGGCTGTGTGCACGAACCCCCCGTTCAGCCCGACCGCTGCGCCTTATC
CGGTAACTATCGTCTTGAGTCCAACCCGGTAAGACACGACTTATCGCCACTGGCAGCAGCCACTGGTAAC
AGGATTAGCAGAGCGAGGTATGTAGGCGGTGCTACAGAGTTCTTGAAGTGGTGGCCTAACTACGGCTACA
CTAGAAGGACAGTATTTGGTATCTGCGCTCTGCTGAAGCCAGTTACCTTCGGAAAAAGAGTTGGTAGCTC
TTGATCCGGCAAACAAACCACCGCTGGTAGCGGTGGTTTTTTTGTTTGCAAGCAGCAGATTACGCGCAGA
AAAAAAGGATCTCAAGAAGATCCTTTGATCTTTTCTACGGGGTCTGACGCTCAGTGGAACGAAAACTCAC
GTTAAGGGATTTTGGTCATGAGATTATCAAAAAGGATCTTCACCTAGATCCTTTTAAATTAAAAATGAAG
TTTTAAATCAATCTAAAGTATATATGAGTAAACTTGGTCTGACAGTTACCAATGCTTAATCAGTGAGGCA
CCTATCTCAGCGATCTGTCTATTTCGTTCATCCATAGTTGCCTGACTCCCCGTCGTGTAGATAACTACGA
TACGGGAGGGCTTACCATCTGGCCCCAGTGCTGCAATGATACCGCGAGACCCACGCTCACCGGCTCCAGA
TTTATCAGCAATAAACCAGCCAGCCGGAAGGGCCGAGCGCAGAAGTGGTCCTGCAACTTTATCCGCCTCC
ATCCAGTCTATTAATTGTTGCCGGGAAGCTAGAGTAAGTAGTTCGCCAGTTAATAGTTTGCGCAACGTTG
TTACCATTACTACAGGCATCGTGGTGTCACGCTCGTCGTTTGGTATGGCTTCATTCAGCTCCGGTTCCCA
ACGATCAAGGCGAGTTACATGATCCCCCATGTTGTGCAAAAAAGCGGTTAGCTCCTTCGGTCCTCCGATC
GTTGTCAGAAGTAAGTTGGCCGCAGTGTTATCACTCATGGTTATGGCAGCACTGCATAATTCTCTTACTG
TCATGCCATCCGTAAGATGCTTTTCTGTGACTGGTGAGTACTCAACCAAGTCATTCTGAGAATAGTGTAT
GCGGCGACCGAGTTGCTCTTGCCCGGCGTCAATACGGGATAATACCGCGCCACATAGCAGAACTTTAAAA
GTGCTCATCATTGGAAAACGTTCTTCGGGGCGAAAACTCTCAAGGATCTTACCACTATTGAGATCCAGTT
CGATGTAACCCACTCGTGCACCCAACTGATCTTCAGCATCTTTTACTTTCACCAGCGTTTCTGGGTGAGC
AAAAACAGGAAGGCAAAATGCCGCAAAAAAGGGAATAAGGGCGACACGGAAATGTTGAATACTCATACTC
TTCCTTTTTCAATATTATTGAAGCATTTATCAGGGTTATTGTCTCATGAGCGGATACATATTTGAATGTA
TTTAGAAAAATAAACAAATAGGGGTTCCGCGCACATTTCCCCGAAAGATGCCACCTGAAATTATAAACGT
TAATATTTTGTTAAAATTCGCGTTAAATTTTTGTTAAATCAGCTCATTTTTTAACCAATAGGCCGAAATC
GGCAAAATCCCTTATAAATCAAAAGAATAGACCGAGATAGGGT
[37 nt withheld, positions 7254-7290]
AAAGAACGTGGACTCCAACGTCAAAGG
[49 nt withheld, positions 7318-7366]
T
[91 nt withheld, positions 7368-7458]
G
[124 nt withheld, positions 7460-7583]
CCCATTCGCCATTCAGGCTGCGCAACTGTTGGGAAGGGCGATCGGTGCGGGCCTCTTCGCTATTACGCCA
GCTGGCGAAAGGGGGATGTGCTGCAAGGCGATTAAGTTGGGTAACGCCAGGGTTTTCCCAGTCACGACGT
TGTAAAACGACGGCCAGTGAATTAGGTTAATTAAGGCTGCGCGCTCGCTCGCTCACTGAGGCCGCCCGGG
CAAAGCCCGGGCGTCGGGCGACCTTTGGTCGCCCGGCCTCAGTGAGCGAGCGAGCGCGCAGAGAGGGAGT
GGCCAACTCCATCACTAGGGGTTCCTTGTAGTTAATGATTAACCCGCCATGCTACTTATCTACCTGC
Features (pLannotate 1.2.2; 24 found; start..end, strand, type, name):
     12..103     +  promoter       SV40 promoter (fragment): SV40 enhancer and early promoter
    265..642     +  enhancer       CMV enhancer: human cytomegalovirus immediate early enhancer
    644..843     +  promoter       CMV promoter: human cytomegalovirus (CMV) immediate early promoter
    938..1070    +  intron         chimeric intron: chimera between introns from human β-globin and immunoglobulin heavy chain genes
   1088..1279    +  CDS            dnaB (fragment): DNAB_SYNY3 - Experimental evidence at protein level: Swiss-Prot protein existence level 1. Participates in initiation and elongation during chromosome replication; it exhibits DNA-dependent ATPase activity. From Synechocystis sp. (strain PCC 6803 / Kazusa).
   1262..3226    +  CDS            Cas9 (fragment): Cas9 (Csn1) endonuclease from the Streptococcus pyogenes Type II CRISPR/Cas system generates RNA-guided double strand breaks in DNA
   3299..3380    -  polyA_signal   SV40 poly(A) signal: SV40 polyadenylation signal
   3403..3472    -  CDS            large T antigen (fragment): large T antigen from SV40 (simian virus 40)
   3478..3857    +  enhancer       CMV enhancer: human cytomegalovirus immediate early enhancer
   3858..4061    +  promoter       CMV promoter: human cytomegalovirus (CMV) immediate early promoter
   4057..4090    +  LTR            5' LTR (truncated) (fragment): truncated 5' long terminal repeat (LTR) from HIV-1
   4106..4124    +  promoter       T7 promoter: promoter for bacteriophage T7 RNA polymerase
   4530..4754    +  polyA_signal   bGH poly(A) signal: bovine growth hormone polyadenylation signal
   4808..4938    +  repeat_region  AAV2 ITR (fragment): inverted terminal repeat of adeno-associated virus serotype 2 inverted
   4999..5015    -  protein_bind   lac operator: The lac repressor binds to the lac operator to inhibit transcription in E. coli. This inhibition can be relieved by adding lactose or isopropyl-β-D-thiogalactopyranoside (IPTG). lac repressor encoded by lacI
   5023..5053    -  promoter       lac promoter: promoter for the E. coli lac operon
   5068..5089    -  protein_bind   CAP binding site: CAP binding activates transcription in the presence of cAMP. E. coli catabolite activator protein
   5102..5194    -  CDS            lacI (fragment): lac repressor; lacI; The lac repressor binds to the lac operator to inhibit transcription in E. coli. This inhibition can be relieved by adding lactose or isopropyl-β-D-thiogalactopyranoside (IPTG).
   5377..5965    -  rep_origin     ori: high-copy-number ColE1/pMB1/pBR322/pUC origin of replication
   6136..6996    -  CDS            AmpR: β-lactamase; bla; confers resistance to ampicillin, carbenicillin, and related antibiotics
   6997..7101    -  promoter       AmpR promoter: bla
   7155..7583    -  rep_origin     f1 ori (sequence partly withheld): f1 bacteriophage origin of replication; arrow indicates direction of (+) strand synthesis
   7588..7745    -  CDS            lacZα (fragment): LacZα fragment of β-galactosidase; lacZ fragment
   7759..7889    -  repeat_region  AAV2 ITR (fragment): inverted terminal repeat of adeno-associated virus serotype 2 inverted
