>Addgene plasmid #120294 | AAV Intein-C-SpyCas9, CMV-AcrIIA4-scaffold (2xBsmBI sites) | addgene full sequence | sequence record 232735 | Addgene NGS Result
GGCATTGATTATTGACTAGTTATTAATAGTAATCAATTACGGGGTCATTAGTTCATAGCCCATATATGGA
GTTCCGCGTTACATAACTTACGGTAAATGGCCCGCCTGGCTGACCGCCCAACGACCCCCGCCCATTGACG
TCAATAATGACGTATGTTCCCATAGTAACGCCAATAGGGACTTTCCATTGACGTCAATGGGTGGAGTATT
TACGGTAAACTGCCCACTTGGCAGTACATCAAGTGTATCATATGCCAAGTCCGCCCCCTATTGACGTCAA
TGACGGTAAATGGCCCGCCTGGCATTATGCCCAGTACATGACCTTACGGGACTTTCCTACTTGGCAGTAC
ATCTACGTATTAGTCATCGCTATTACCATGGTGATGCGGTTTTGGCAGTACACCAATGGGCGTGGATAGC
GGTTTGACTCACGGGGATTTCCAAGTCTCCACCCCATTGACGTCAATGGGAGTTTGTTTTGGCACCAAAA
TCAACGGGACTTTCCAAAATGTCGTAATAACCCCGCCCCGTTGACGCAAATGGGCGGTAGGCGTGTACGG
TGGGAGGTCTATATAAGCAGAGGTCGTTTAGTGAACCGTCAGATCACTAGTAGCTTTATTGCGGTAGTTT
ATCACAGTTAAATTGCTAACGCAGTCAGTGCTCGACTGATCACAGGTAAGTATCAAGGTTACAAGACAGG
TTTAAGGAGGCCAATAGAAACTGGGCTTGTCGAGACAGAGAAGATTCTTGCGTTTCTGATAGGCACCTAT
TGGTCTTACTGACATCCACTTTGCCTTTCTCTCCACAGGGGTACCGAAGCCGCTAGCGCTACCGGTCGCC
ACCATGGCGGCGGCGTGCCCGGAACTGCGTCAGCTGGCGCAGAGCGATGTGTATTGGGATCCGATTGTGA
GCATTGAACCGGATGGCGTGGAAGAAGTGTTTGATCTGACCGTGCCGGGCCCGCATAACTTTGTGGCGAA
CGATATTATTGCGCATAACTCTGGCCAGGGGGACAGTCTTCACGAGCACATCGCTAATCTTGCAGGTAGC
CCAGCTATCAAAAAGGGAATACTGCAGACCGTTAAGGTCGTGGATGAACTCGTCAAAGTAATGGGAAGGC
ATAAGCCCGAGAATATCGTTATCGAGATGGCCCGAGAGAACCAAACTACCCAGAAGGGACAGAAGAACAG
TAGGGAAAGGATGAAGAGGATTGAAGAGGGTATAAAAGAACTGGGGTCCCAAATCCTTAAGGAACACCCA
GTTGAAAACACCCAGCTTCAGAATGAGAAGCTCTACCTGTACTACCTGCAGAACGGCAGGGACATGTACG
TGGATCAGGAACTGGACATCAATCGGCTCTCCGACTACGACGTGGATCATATCGTGCCCCAGTCTTTTCT
CAAAGATGATTCTATTGATAATAAAGTGTTGACAAGATCCGATAAAAATAGAGGGAAGAGTGATAACGTC
CCCTCAGAAGAAGTTGTCAAGAAAATGAAAAATTATTGGCGGCAGCTGCTGAACGCCAAACTGATCACAC
AACGGAAGTTCGATAATCTGACTAAGGCTGAACGAGGTGGCCTGTCTGAGTTGGATAAAGCCGGCTTCAT
CAAAAGGCAGCTTGTTGAGACACGCCAGATCACCAAGCACGTGGCCCAAATTCTCGATTCACGCATGAAC
ACCAAGTACGATGAAAATGACAAACTGATTCGAGAGGTGAAAGTTATTACTCTGAAGTCTAAGCTGGTCT
CAGATTTCAGAAAGGACTTTCAGTTTTATAAGGTGAGAGAGATCAACAATTACCACCATGCGCATGATGC
CTACCTGAATGCAGTGGTAGGCACTGCACTTATCAAAAAATATCCCAAGCTTGAATCTGAATTTGTTTAC
GGAGACTATAAAGTGTACGATGTTAGGAAAATGATCGCAAAGTCTGAGCAGGAAATAGGCAAGGCCACCG
CTAAGTACTTCTTTTACAGCAATATTATGAATTTTTTCAAGACCGAGATTACACTGGCCAATGGAGAGAT
TCGGAAGCGACCACTTATCGAAACAAACGGAGAAACAGGAGAAATCGTGTGGGACAAGGGTAGGGATTTC
GCGACAGTCCGGAAGGTCCTGTCCATGCCGCAGGTGAACATCGTTAAAAAGACCGAAGTACAGACCGGAG
GCTTCTCCAAGGAAAGTATCCTCCCGAAAAGGAACAGCGACAAGCTGATCGCACGCAAAAAAGATTGGGA
CCCCAAGAAATACGGCGGATTCGATTCTCCTACAGTCGCTTACAGTGTACTGGTTGTGGCCAAAGTGGAG
AAAGGGAAGTCTAAAAAACTCAAAAGCGTCAAGGAACTGCTGGGCATCACAATCATGGAGCGATCAAGCT
TCGAAAAAAACCCCATCGACTTTCTCGAGGCGAAAGGATATAAAGAGGTCAAAAAAGACCTCATCATTAA
GCTTCCCAAGTACTCTCTCTTTGAGCTTGAAAACGGCCGGAAACGAATGCTCGCTAGTGCGGGCGAGCTG
CAGAAAGGTAACGAGCTGGCACTGCCCTCTAAATACGTTAATTTCTTGTATCTGGCCAGCCACTATGAAA
AGCTCAAAGGGTCTCCCGAAGATAATGAGCAGAAGCAGCTGTTCGTGGAACAACACAAACACTACCTTGA
TGAGATCATCGAGCAAATAAGCGAATTCTCCAAAAGAGTGATCCTCGCCGACGCTAACCTCGATAAGGTG
CTTTCTGCTTACAATAAGCACAGGGATAAGCCCATCAGGGAGCAGGCAGAAAACATTATCCACTTGTTTA
CTCTGACCAACTTGGGCGCGCCTGCAGCCTTCAAGTACTTCGACACCACCATAGACAGAAAGCGGTACAC
CTCTACAAAGGAGGTCCTGGACGCCACACTGATTCATCAGTCAATTACGGGGCTCTATGAAACAAGAATC
GACCTCTCTCAGCTCGGTGGAGACAGCAGGGCTGACCCCAAGAAGAAGAGGAAGGTGTCTCGAGCTCGAT
GAGTTTGGACAAACCACAACTAGAATGCAGTGAAAAAAATGCTTTATTTGTGAAATTTGTGATGCTATTG
CTTTATTTGTAACCATTATAAGCTGCAATAAACAAGTTAACAACAACAATTGCATTCATTTTATGTTTCA
GGTTCAGGGGGAGGTGTGGGAGGTTTTTTAAAGCAAGTAAAACCTCTACAAATGTGGTATCTAGAGACAT
TGATTATTGACTAGTTATTAATAGTAATCAATTACGGGGTCATTAGTTCATAGCCCATATATGGAGTTCC
GCGTTACATAACTTACGGTAAATGGCCCGCCTGGCTGACCGCCCAACGACCCCCGCCCATTGACGTCAAT
AATGACGTATGTTCCCATAGTAACGCCAATAGGGACTTTCCATTGACGTCAATGGGTGGAGTATTTACGG
TAAACTGCCCACTTGGCAGTACATCAAGTGTATCATATGCCAAGTACGCCCCCTATTGACGTCAATGACG
GTAAATGGCCCGCCTGGCATTATGCCCAGTACATGACCTTATGGGACTTTCCTACTTGGCAGTACATCTA
CGTATTAGTCATCGCTATTACCATGGTGATGCGGTTTTGGCAGTACATCAATGGGCGTGGATAGCGGTTT
GACTCACGGGGATTTCCAAGTCTCCACCCCATTGACGTCAATGGGAGTTTGTTTTGGCACCAAAATCAAC
GGGACTTTCCAAAATGTCGTAACAACTCCGCCCCATTGACGCAAATGGGCGGTAGGCGTGTACGGTGGGA
GGTCTATATAAGCAGAGCTCTCTGGCTAACTAGAGAACCCACTGCTTACTGGCTTATCGAAATTAATACG
ACTCACTATAGGGAGACCCAAGCTGGCTAGCATGAACATTAACGACCTGATTCGGGAAATAAAGAACAAG
GACTACACGGTCAAGCTGTCAGGCACCGACTCCAACTCTATAACACAGCTCATTATAAGGGTTAATAATG
ATGGCAACGAATATGTCATCTCTGAATCCGAGAATGAATCAATCGTGGAGAAATTCATCAGTGCATTTAA
AAACGGCTGGAACCAGGAGTACGAAGATGAGGAAGAGTTCTACAATGATATGCAAACTATCACACTGAAA
TCTGAGCTGAACTAGCTCGAGCGGCCGCCACTGTGCTGGATATCTGCAGAATTAGAGACGCCGTTGATGT
TGAAGTTTATATACCGTTGATGTTGAAGTCGTCTCTAGCTTAAGTTTAAACCGCTGATCAGCCTCGACTG
TGCCTTCTAGTTGCCAGCCATCTGTTGTTTGCCCCTCCCCCGTGCCTTCCTTGACCCTGGAAGGTGCCAC
TCCCACTGTCCTTTCCTAATAAAATGAGGAAATTGCATCGCATTGTCTGAGTAGGTGTCATTCTATTCTG
GGGGGTGGGGTGGGGCAGGACAGCAAGGGGGAGGATTGGGAAGACAATAGCAGGCATGCTGGGGATGCGG
TGGGCTCTATGGACGCGTGCGGCCGCAGGTAGATAAGTAGCATGGCGGGTTAATCATTAACTACAAGGAA
CCCCTAGTGATGGAGTTGGCCACTCCCTCTCTGCGCGCTCGCTCGCTCACTGAGGCCGGGCGACCAAAGG
TCGCCCGACGCCCGGGCTTTGCCCGGGCGGCCTCAGTGAGCGAGCGAGCGCGCAGCCTAATTAAGGCCTT
AATTAAATCTGGCGTAATCATGGTCATAGCTGTTTCCTGTGTGAAATTGTTATCCGCTCACAATTCCACA
CAACATACGAGCCGGAAGCATAAAGTGTAAAGCCTGGGGTGCCTAATGAGTGAGCTAACTCACATTAATT
GCGTTGCGCTCACTGCCCGCTTTCCAGTCGGGAAACCTGTCGTGCCAGCTGCATTAATGAATCGGCCAAC
GCGCGGGGAGAGGCGGTTTGCGTATTGGGCGCTCTTCCGCTTCCTCGCTCACTGACTCGCTGCGCTCGGT
CGTTCGGCTGCGGCGAGCGGTATCAGCTCACTCAAAGGCGGTAATACGGTTATCCACAGAATCAGGGGAT
AACGCAGGAAAGAACATGTGAGCAAAAGGCCAGCAAAAGGCCAGGAACCGTAAAAAGGCCGCGTTGCTGG
CGTTTTTCCATAGGCTCCGCCCCCCTGACGAGCATCACAAAAATCGACGCTCAAGTCAGAGGTGGCGAAA
CCCGACAGGACTATAAAGATACCAGGCGTTTCCCCCTGGAAGCTCCCTCGTGCGCTCTCCTGTTCCGACC
CTGCCGCTTACCGGATACCTGTCCGCCTTTCTCCCTTCGGGAAGCGTGGCGCTTTCTCATAGCTCACGCT
GTAGGTATCTCAGTTCGGTGTAGGTCGTTCGCTCCAAGCTGGGCTGTGTGCACGAACCCCCCGTTCAGCC
CGACCGCTGCGCCTTATCCGGTAACTATCGTCTTGAGTCCAACCCGGTAAGACACGACTTATCGCCACTG
GCAGCAGCCACTGGTAACAGGATTAGCAGAGCGAGGTATGTAGGCGGTGCTACAGAGTTCTTGAAGTGGT
GGCCTAACTACGGCTACACTAGAAGAACAGTATTTGGTATCTGCGCTCTGCTGAAGCCAGTTACCTTCGG
AAAAAGAGTTGGTAGCTCTTGATCCGGCAAACAAACCACCGCTGGTAGCGGTGGTTTTTTTGTTTGCAAG
CAGCAGATTACGCGCAGAAAAAAAGGATCTCAAGAAGATCCTTTGATCTTTTCTACGGGGTCTGACGCTC
AGTGGAACGAAAACTCACGTTAAGGGATTTTGGTCATGAGATTATCAAAAAGGATCTTCACCTAGATCCT
TTTAAATTAAAAATGAAGTTTTAAATCAATCTAAAGTATATATGAGTAAACTTGGTCTGACAGTTACCAA
TGCTTAATCAGTGAGGCACCTATCTCAGCGATCTGTCTATTTCGTTCATCCATAGTTGCCTGACTCCCCG
TCGTGTAGATAACTACGATACGGGAGGGCTTACCATCTGGCCCCAGTGCTGCAATGATACCGCGAGACCC
ACGCTCACCGGCTCCAGATTTATCAGCAATAAACCAGCCAGCCGGAAGGGCCGAGCGCAGAAGTGGTCCT
GCAACTTTATCCGCCTCCATCCAGTCTATTAATTGTTGCCGGGAAGCTAGAGTAAGTAGTTCGCCAGTTA
ATAGTTTGCGCAACGTTGTTGCCATTGCTACAGGCATCGTGGTGTCACGCTCGTCGTTTGGTATGGCTTC
ATTCAGCTCCGGTTCCCAACGATCAAGGCGAGTTACATGATCCCCCATGTTGTGCAAAAAAGCGGTTAGC
TCCTTCGGTCCTCCGATCGTTGTCAGAAGTAAGTTGGCCGCAGTGTTATCACTCATGGTTATGGCAGCAC
TGCATAATTCTCTTACTGTCATGCCATCCGTAAGATGCTTTTCTGTGACTGGTGAGTACTCAACCAAGTC
ATTCTGAGAATAGTGTATGCGGCGACCGAGTTGCTCTTGCCCGGCGTCAATACGGGATAATACCGCGCCA
CATAGCAGAACTTTAAAAGTGCTCATCATTGGAAAACGTTCTTCGGGGCGAAAACTCTCAAGGATCTTAC
CGCTGTTGAGATCCAGTTCGATGTAACCCACTCGTGCACCCAACTGATCTTCAGCATCTTTTACTTTCAC
CAGCGTTTCTGGGTGAGCAAAAACAGGAAGGCAAAATGCCGCAAAAAAGGGAATAAGGGCGACACGGAAA
TGTTGAATACTCATACTCTTCCTTTTTCAATATTATTGAAGCATTTATCAGGGTTATTGTCTCATGAGCG
GATACATATTTGAATGTATTTAGAAAAATAAACAAATAGGGGTTCCGCGCACATTTCCCCGAAAAGTGCC
ACCTAAATTGTAAGCGTTAATATTTTGTTAAAATTCGCGTTAAATTTTTGTTAAATCAGCTCATTTTTTA
ACCAATAGGCCGAAATCGGCAAAATCCCTTATAAATCAAAAGAATAGACCGAGATAGGGT
[37 nt withheld, positions 6991-7027]
AAAGAACGTGGACTCCAACGTCAAAGG
[49 nt withheld, positions 7055-7103]
T
[91 nt withheld, positions 7105-7195]
G
[124 nt withheld, positions 7197-7320]
CCCATTCGCCATTCAGGCTGCGCAACTGTTGGGAAGGGCGATCGGTGCGGGCCTCTTCGCTATTACGCCA
GCTGGCGAAAGGGGGATGTGCTGCAAGGCGATTAAGTTGGGTAACGCCAGGGTTTTCCCAGTCACGACGT
TGTAAAACGACGGCCAGTGAATTAGGTTAATTAAGGCTGCGCGCTCGCTCGCTCACTGAGGCCGCCCGGG
CAAAGCCCGGGCGTCGGGCGACCTTTGGTCGCCCGGCCTCAGTGAGCGAGCGAGCGCGCAGAGAGGGAGT
GGCCAACTCCATCACTAGGGGTTCCTTGTAGTTAATGATTAACCCGCCATGCTACTTATCTACCTGCGGC
CGCCATTATGGAATGTGTGTCAGTTAGGGTGTGGAAAGTCCCCAGGCTCCCCAGCAGGCAGAAGTATGCA
AAGCATGCATCTCAATTAGTCAGCAACCAGTCCCGGTCTCCTCCCATGCATGTCAATATTGGCCATTAGC
CATATTATTCATTGGTTATATAGCATAAATCAATATTGGCTATTGGCCATTGCATACGTTGTATCTATAT
CATAATATGTACATTTATATTGGCTCATGTCCAATATGACCGCCATGTT
Features (pLannotate 1.2.2; 24 found; start..end, strand, type, name):
      3..380     +  enhancer       CMV enhancer: human cytomegalovirus immediate early enhancer
    382..581     +  promoter       CMV promoter: human cytomegalovirus (CMV) immediate early promoter
    676..808     +  intron         chimeric intron: chimera between introns from human β-globin and immunoglobulin heavy chain genes
    826..1017    +  CDS            dnaB (fragment): DNAB_SYNY3 - Experimental evidence at protein level: Swiss-Prot protein existence level 1. Participates in initiation and elongation during chromosome replication; it exhibits DNA-dependent ATPase activity. From Synechocystis sp. (strain PCC 6803 / Kazusa).
   1000..2964    +  CDS            Cas9 (fragment): Cas9 (Csn1) endonuclease from the Streptococcus pyogenes Type II CRISPR/Cas system generates RNA-guided double strand breaks in DNA
   3037..3118    -  polyA_signal   SV40 poly(A) signal: SV40 polyadenylation signal
   3141..3210    -  CDS            large T antigen (fragment): large T antigen from SV40 (simian virus 40)
   3216..3595    +  enhancer       CMV enhancer: human cytomegalovirus immediate early enhancer
   3596..3799    +  promoter       CMV promoter: human cytomegalovirus (CMV) immediate early promoter
   3795..3828    +  LTR            5' LTR (truncated) (fragment): truncated 5' long terminal repeat (LTR) from HIV-1
   3844..3862    +  promoter       T7 promoter: promoter for bacteriophage T7 RNA polymerase
   4268..4492    +  polyA_signal   bGH poly(A) signal: bovine growth hormone polyadenylation signal
   4546..4676    +  repeat_region  AAV2 ITR (fragment): inverted terminal repeat of adeno-associated virus serotype 2 inverted
   4737..4753    -  protein_bind   lac operator: The lac repressor binds to the lac operator to inhibit transcription in E. coli. This inhibition can be relieved by adding lactose or isopropyl-β-D-thiogalactopyranoside (IPTG). lac repressor encoded by lacI
   4761..4791    -  promoter       lac promoter: promoter for the E. coli lac operon
   4806..4827    -  protein_bind   CAP binding site: CAP binding activates transcription in the presence of cAMP. E. coli catabolite activator protein
   4840..4932    -  CDS            lacI (fragment): lac repressor; lacI; The lac repressor binds to the lac operator to inhibit transcription in E. coli. This inhibition can be relieved by adding lactose or isopropyl-β-D-thiogalactopyranoside (IPTG).
   5115..5703    -  rep_origin     ori: high-copy-number ColE1/pMB1/pBR322/pUC origin of replication
   5874..6734    -  CDS            AmpR: β-lactamase; bla; confers resistance to ampicillin, carbenicillin, and related antibiotics
   6735..6839    -  promoter       AmpR promoter: bla
   6892..7320    -  rep_origin     f1 ori (sequence partly withheld): f1 bacteriophage origin of replication; arrow indicates direction of (+) strand synthesis
   7325..7482    -  CDS            lacZα (fragment): LacZα fragment of β-galactosidase; lacZ fragment
   7496..7626    -  repeat_region  AAV2 ITR (fragment): inverted terminal repeat of adeno-associated virus serotype 2 inverted
   7679..7770    +  promoter       SV40 promoter (fragment): SV40 enhancer and early promoter
