[The description below was written by a language model from this plasmid's Addgene catalogue record and pLannotate feature annotations shown in this document.]
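Description:
AAV Intein-C-SpyCas9, CMV-AcrIIA4-scaffold (2xBsmBI sites) is an AAV transfer plasmid of about 7.9 kb built on the pZac2.1 backbone for mammalian expression of CRISPR components. It is propagated in E. coli through a high-copy ColE1/pUC-type origin with ampicillin selection (AmpR). The backbone also carries an f1 origin and remnants of lac/lacZα sequence. Two AAV2 inverted terminal repeats flank the payload, so that the region between them can be packaged into recombinant AAV particles. The two sequence records (an NGS result and the depositor's sequence) differ by one nucleotide in length and in their start coordinate, but they yield the same set of annotated features.

Two independent CMV-driven cassettes lie between the ITRs. In the first, a CMV enhancer/promoter and a chimeric β-globin/immunoglobulin intron drive the C-terminal fragment of Streptococcus pyogenes Cas9. This fragment is fused at its N terminus to a split-intein half, which the annotation matches to the Synechocystis DnaB protein, and the cassette ends near an SV40 polyadenylation signal. This half is meant to be combined with a partner construct supplying the N-terminal Cas9 fragment and the complementary intein half, so that protein trans-splicing reconstitutes full-length Cas9 despite the limited packaging capacity of AAV.

The second CMV enhancer/promoter, with a bGH poly(A) signal, expresses the anti-CRISPR protein AcrIIA4, an inhibitor of SpyCas9. The AcrIIA4 coding sequence itself was not recognised by the automated annotation. According to the record, this version contains a scaffold with two BsmBI sites rather than microRNA binding sites. It therefore appears to serve as the recipient for cloning miRNA target sites and as the control lacking miRNA regulation in a system for cell-type-specific, miRNA-dependent Cas9 activation.
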