Addgene plasmid #120294: AAV Intein-C-SpyCas9, CMV-AcrIIA4-scaffold (2xBsmBI sites)
Purpose: AAV Vector for expression of C-terminal SpyCas9 fragemnt with split-intein and a CMV-driven AcrIIA4 (no miR binding sites)
Depositing lab: Dominik Niopek. Depositing organization: Universitaet Heidelberg. Publication: Cell-specific CRISPR-Cas9 activation by microRNA-dependent expression of anti-CRISPR proteins. Hoffmann MD, Aschenbrenner S, Grosse S, Rapti K, Domenger C, Fakhiri J, Mastel M, Borner K, Eils R, Grimm D, Niopek D. Nucleic Acids Res. 2019 Apr 15. pii: 5458120. doi: 10.1093/nar/gkz271. PubMed 30982889.
Backbone
  Vector backbone: pZac2.1
  Vector type: Mammalian Expression, AAV, CRISPR
Growth in bacteria
  Bacterial resistance: Ampicillin, 100 μg/mL
  Growth temperature: 37°C
  Growth strain: NEB Stable
  Copy number: Unknown
Gene/Insert
  Gene/Insert name: C-terminal fragment of SpyCas9 (alt name: AcrIIA4 with scaffold binding sites)
  Tag / fusion protein: split-intein (N terminal on insert)
  Cloning method: Restriction Enzyme; 5′ cloning site Unknown (unknown if destroyed); 3′ cloning site Unknown (unknown if destroyed)
Terms and licenses: Academic/Nonprofit Terms; Industry Terms: Not Available to Industry
Depositor comments: Please visit https://www.biorxiv.org/content/10.1101/480384v1 for BioRxiv preprint
How to cite: AAV Intein-C-SpyCas9, CMV-AcrIIA4-scaffold (2xBsmBI sites) was a gift from Dominik Niopek (Addgene plasmid # 120294 ; http://n2t.net/addgene:120294 ; RRID:Addgene_120294)
